Addgene plasmid #193358: T7-VEE-CFP-e2a-SOX2-p2a-KLF4
Purpose: VEE-CFP-SK (self-replicating RNA vector expressing CFP + human SOX2 + KLF4 + PuroR)
Depositing lab: Hans Schöler. Depositing organization: Max Planck Institute for Molecular Biomedicine. Publication: Highly cooperative chimeric super-SOX induces naive pluripotency across species. MacCarthy CM, Wu G, Malik V, Menuchin-Lasowski Y, Velychko T, Keshet G, Fan R, Bedzhov I, Church GM, Jauch R, Cojocaru V, Scholer HR, Velychko S. Cell Stem Cell. 2024 Jan 4;31(1):127-147.e9. doi: 10.1016/j.stem.2023.11.010. Epub 2023 Dec 22. PubMed 38141611.
Backbone
  Vector backbone: T7-VEE-IRES-puro (Addgene plasmid 58970)
  Total vector size (bp): 14038
  Vector type: Mammalian Expression ; Venezuelan equine encephalitis (VEE) virus RNA replicon
  Selectable markers: Puromycin
Growth in bacteria
  Bacterial resistance: Ampicillin, 100 μg/mL
  Growth temperature: 37°C
  Growth strain: DH5alpha
  Copy number: Low Copy
Gene/Insert
  Cloning method: Restriction Enzyme; 5′ cloning site ClaI (not destroyed); 3′ cloning site ClaI (not destroyed)
  Sequencing primers: 5′ CGGCTAACCTGAATGGACTACGAC; 3′ TATAGACAAACGCACACCG
Terms and licenses: Academic/Nonprofit Terms; Industry Terms: Not Available to Industry
Depositor comments: Please visit https://www.biorxiv.org/content/10.1101/2022.09.23.509242v1 for BioRxiv preprint
How to cite: T7-VEE-CFP-e2a-SOX2-p2a-KLF4 was a gift from Hans Schöler (Addgene plasmid # 193358 ; http://n2t.net/addgene:193358 ; RRID:Addgene_193358)
