[The description below was written by a language model from this plasmid's Addgene catalogue record and pLannotate feature annotations shown in this document.]
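Description:
T7-VEE-CFP-e2a-SOX2-p2a-KLF4 is a roughly 14 kb plasmid that serves as a DNA template for a self-replicating RNA vector based on the Venezuelan equine encephalitis (VEE) virus replicon, built on the T7-VEE-IRES-puro backbone. In bacteria it is maintained through a ColE1/pUC-type origin and selected with ampicillin via the bla gene and its promoter; although the annotated origin is of the high-copy class, the catalogue lists the plasmid as low copy. A T7 promoter, annotated as a fragment spanning the end of the circular map, sits immediately upstream of the replicon, so T7 RNA polymerase can transcribe the whole replicon RNA in vitro for delivery into mammalian cells.

The replicon begins with the large VEE nonstructural polyprotein reading frame (nsP1–nsP4), which encodes the RNA-dependent RNA polymerase complex that copies the genomic RNA and produces subgenomic plus-strand transcripts. This allows sustained cytoplasmic expression without a DNA intermediate. The viral structural genes are replaced by the payload, inserted at ClaI sites: ECFP, human SOX2 and human KLF4 in a single reading frame. According to the construct name, these are separated by E2A and P2A self-cleaving peptides, so one translation product yields three separate proteins. The subgenomic promoter that would normally drive this cassette is not annotated in the feature table. Downstream, an EMCV IRES directs translation of puromycin N-acetyltransferase, so cells retaining the replicon can be selected with puromycin, while cyan fluorescence reports its presence.

The construct supplies two reprogramming factors, SOX2 and KLF4, from one RNA, and it was deposited with a study on induction of naive pluripotency by engineered SOX factors.
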