Features (pLannotate 1.2.2; 10 found; start..end, strand, type, name):
     45..7523    +  CDS            POLN_EEVVT: Experimental evidence at protein level: Swiss-Prot protein existence level 1. [RNA-directed RNA polymerase nsP4]: RNA dependent RNA polymerase (By similarity). Replicates genomic and antigenomic RNA by recognizing replications specific signals. The early replication complex formed by the polyproteins P123/P123' and nsP4 synthesizes minus-strand RNAs (By similarity). The late replication complex composed of fully processed nsP1-nsP4 is responsible for the production of genomic and subgenomic plus-strand RNAs (By similarity). From Venezuelan equine encephalitis virus (strain Trinidad donkey) (VE
   7606..8322    +  CDS            ECFP: ECFP is a basic (constitutively fluorescent) cyan fluorescent protein published in 1996, derived from Aequorea victoria. It has low acid sensitivity.
   8398..9348    +  CDS            SOX2: SOX2_HUMAN - Experimental evidence at protein level: Swiss-Prot protein existence level 1. Transcription factor that forms a trimeric complex with OCT4 on DNA and controls the expression of a number of genes involved in embryonic development such as YES1, FGF4, UTF1 and ZFP206 (By similarity). Binds to the proximal enhancer region of NANOG (By similarity). Critical for early embryogenesis and for embryonic stem cell pluripotency (PubMed:18035408). Downstream SRRT target that mediates the promotion of neural stem cell self-renewal (By similarity). Keeps neural cells undifferentiated by countera
   9436..10845   +  CDS            KLF4 (fragment): KLF4_HUMAN - Also known as EZF, GKLF. Experimental evidence at protein level: Swiss-Prot protein existence level 1. Transcription factor; can act both as activator and as repressor. Binds the 5'-CACCC-3' core sequence. Binds to the promoter region of its own gene and can activate its own transcription. Regulates the expression of key transcription factors during embryonic development. Plays an important role in maintaining embryonic stem cells, and in preventing their differentiation. Required for establishing the barrier function of the skin and for postnatal maturation and maintenance of the
  10915..11476   +  misc_feature   IRES: internal ribosome entry site (IRES) of the encephalomyocarditis virus (EMCV)
  11479..12078   +  CDS            PuroR: puromycin N-acetyltransferase; pac from Streptomyces alboniger; confers resistance to puromycin
  12275..12379   +  promoter       AmpR promoter: bla
  12380..13240   +  CDS            AmpR: β-lactamase; bla; confers resistance to ampicillin, carbenicillin, and related antibiotics
  13411..13999   +  rep_origin     ori: high-copy-number ColE1/pMB1/pBR322/pUC origin of replication
  14020..14037   +  promoter       T7 promoter (fragment): promoter for bacteriophage T7 RNA polymerase
>Addgene plasmid #193358 | T7-VEE-CFP-e2a-SOX2-p2a-KLF4 | addgene full sequence | sequence record 379853 | Addgene NGS Result
ATGGGCGGCGCATGAGAGAAGCCCAGACCAATTACCTACCCAAAATGGAGAAAGTTCACGTTGACATCGA
GGAAGACAGCCCATTCCTCAGAGCTTTGCAGCGGAGCTTCCCGCAGTTTGAGGTAGAAGCCAAGCAGGTC
ACTGATAATGACCATGCTAATGCCAGAGCGTTTTCGCATCTGGCTTCAAAACTGATCGAAACGGAGGTGG
ACCCATCCGACACGATCCTTGACATTGGAAGTGCGCCCGCCCGCAGAATGTATTCTAAGCACAAGTATCA
TTGTATCTGTCCGATGAGATGTGCGGAAGATCCGGACAGATTGTATAAGTATGCAACTAAGCTGAAGAAA
AACTGTAAGGAAATAACTGATAAGGAATTGGACAAGAAAATGAAGGAGCTGGCCGCCGTCATGAGCGACC
CTGACCTGGAAACTGAGACTATGTGCCTCCACGACGACGAGTCGTGTCGCTACGAAGGGCAAGTCGCTGT
TTACCAGGATGTATACGCGGTTGACGGACCGACAAGTCTCTATCACCAAGCCAATAAGGGAGTTAGAGTC
GCCTACTGGATAGGCTTTGACACCACCCCTTTTATGTTTAAGAACTTGGCTGGAGCATATCCATCATACT
CTACCAACTGGGCCGACGAAACCGTGTTAACGGCTCGTAACATAGGCCTATGCAGCTCTGACGTTATGGA
GCGGTCACGTAGAGGGATGTCCATTCTTAGAAAGAAGTATTTGAAACCATCCAACAATGTTCTATTCTCT
GTTGGCTCGACCATCTACCACGAGAAGAGGGACTTACTGAGGAGCTGGCACCTGCCGTCTGTATTTCACT
TACGTGGCAAGCAAAATTACACATGTCGGTGTGAGACTATAGTTAGTTGCGACGGGTACGTCGTTAAAAG
AATAGCTATCAGTCCAGGCCTGTATGGGAAGCCTTCAGGCTATGCTGCTACGATGCACCGCGAGGGATTC
TTGTGCTGCAAAGTGACAGACACATTGAACGGGGAGAGGGTCTCTTTTCCCGTGTGCACGTATGTGCCAG
CTACATTGTGTGACCAAATGACTGGCATACTGGCAACAGATGTCAGTGCGGACGACGCGCAAAAACTGCT
GGTTGGGCTCAACCAGCGTATAGTCGTCAACGGTCGCACCCAGAGAAACACCAATACCATGAAAAATTAC
CTTTTGCCCGTAGTGGCCCAGGCATTTGCTAGGTGGGCAAAGGAATATAAGGAAGATCAAGAAGATGAAA
GGCCACTAGGACTACGAGATAGACAGTTAGTCATGGGGTGTTGTTGGGCTTTTAGAAGGCACAAGATAAC
ATCTATTTATAAGCGCCCGGATACCCAAACCATCATCAAAGTGAACAGCGATTTCCACTCATTCGTGCTG
CCCAGGATAGGCAGTAACACATTGGAGATCGGGCTGAGAACAAGAATCAGGAAAATGTTAGAGGAGCACA
AGGAGCCGTCACCTCTCATTACCGCCGAGGACGTACAAGAAGCTAAGTGCGCAGCCGATGAGGCTAAGGA
GGTGCGTGAAGCCGAGGAGTTGCGCGCAGCTCTACCACCTTTGGCAGCTGATGTTGAGGAGCCCACTCTG
GAGGCAGACGTCGACTTGATGTTACAAGAGGCTGGGGCCGGCTCAGTGGAGACACCTCGTGGCTTGATAA
AGGTTACCAGCTACGATGGCGAGGACAAGATCGGCTCTTACGCTGTGCTTTCTCCGCAGGCTGTACTCAA
GAGTGAAAAATTATCTTGCATCCACCCTCTCGCTGAACAAGTCATAGTGATAACACACTCTGGCCGAAAA
GGGCGTTATGCCGTGGAACCATACCATGGTAAAGTAGTGGTGCCAGAGGGACATGCAATACCCGTCCAGG
ACTTTCAAGCTCTGAGTGAAAGTGCCACCATTGTGTACAACGAACGTGAGTTCGTAAACAGGTACCTGCA
CCATATTGCCACACATGGAGGAGCGCTGAACACTGATGAAGAATATTACAAAACTGTCAAGCCCAGCGAG
CACGACGGCGAATACCTGTACGACATCGACAGGAAACAGTGCGTCAAGAAAGAACTAGTCACTGGGCTAG
GGCTCACAGGCGAGCTGGTGGATCCTCCCTTCCATGAATTCGCCTACGAGAGTCTGAGAACACGACCAGC
CGCTCCTTACCAAGTACCAACCATAGGGGTGTATGGCGTGCCAGGATCAGGCAAGTCTGGCATCATTAAA
AGCGCAGTCACCAAAAAAGATCTAGTGGTGAGCGCCAAGAAAGAAAACTGTGCAGAAATTATAAGGGACG
TCAAGAAAATGAAAGGGCTGGACGTCAATGCCAGAACTGTGGACTCAGTGCTCTTGAATGGATGCAAACA
CCCCGTAGAGACCCTGTATATTGACGAAGCTTTTGCTTGTCATGCAGGTACTCTCAGAGCGCTCATAGCC
ATTATAAGACCTAAAAAGGCAGTGCTCTGCGGGGATCCCAAACAGTGCGGTTTTTTTAACATGATGTGCC
TGAAAGTGCATTTTAACCACGAGATTTGCACACAAGTCTTCCACAAAAGCATCTCTCGCCGTTGCACTAA
ATCTGTGACTTCGGTCGTCTCAACCTTGTTTTACGACAAAAAAATGAGAACGACGAATCCGAAAGAGACT
AAGATTGTGATTGACACTACCGGCAGTACCAAACCTAAGCAGGACGATCTCATTCTCACTTGTTTCAGAG
GGTGGGTGAAGCAGTTGCAAATAGATTACAAAGGCAACGAAATAATGACGGCAGCTGCCTCTCAAGGGCT
GACCCGTAAAGGTGTGTATGCCGTTCGGTACAAGGTGAATGAAAATCCTCTGTACGCACCCACCTCAGAA
CATGTGAACGTCCTACTGACCCGCACGGAGGACCGCATCGTGTGGAAAACACTAGCCGGCGACCCATGGA
TAAAAACACTGACTGCCAAGTACCCTGGGAATTTCACTGCCACGATAGAGGAGTGGCAAGCAGAGCATGA
TGCCATCATGAGGCACATCTTGGAGAGACCGGACCCTACCGACGTCTTCCAGAATAAGGCAAACGTGTGT
TGGGCCAAGGCTTTAGTGCCGGTGCTGAAGACCGCTGGCATAGACATGACCACTGAACAATGGAACACTG
TGGATTATTTTGAAACGGACAAAGCTCACTCAGCAGAGATAGTATTGAACCAACTATGCGTGAGGTTCTT
TGGACTCGATCTGGACTCCGGTCTATTTTCTGCACCCACTGTTCCGTTATCCATTAGGAATAATCACTGG
GATAACTCCCCGTCGCCTAACATGTACGGGCTGAATAAAGAAGTGGTCCGTCAGCTCTCTCGCAGGTACC
CACAACTGCCTCGGGCAGTTGCCACTGGAAGAGTCTATGACATGAACACTGGTACACTGCGCAATTATGA
TCCGCGCATAAACCTAGTACCTGTAAACAGAAGACTGCCTCATGCTTTAGTCCTCCACCATAATGAACAC
CCACAGAGTGACTTTTCTTCATTCGTCAGCAAATTGAAGGGCAGAACTGTCCTGGTGGTCGGGGAAAAGT
TGTCCGTCCCAGGCAAAATGGTTGACTGGTTGTCAGACCGGCCTGAGGCTACCTTCAGAGCTCGGCTGGA
TTTAGGCATCCCAGGTGATGTGCCCAAATATGACATAATATTTGTTAATGTGAGGACCCCATATAAATAC
CATCACTATCAGCAGTGTGAAGACCATGCCATTAAGCTTAGCATGTTGACCAAGAAAGCTTGTCTGCATC
TGAATCCCGGCGGAACCTGTGTCAGCATAGGTTATGGTTACGCTGACAGGGCCAGCGAAAGCATCATTGG
TGCTATAGCGCGGCAGTTCAAGTTTTCCCGGGTATGCAAACCGAAATCCTCACTTGAAGAGACGGAAGTT
CTGTTTGTATTCATTGGGTACGATCGCAAGGCCCGTACGCACAATTCTTACAAGCTTTCATCAACCTTGA
CCAACATTTATACAGGTTCCAGACTCCACGAAGCCGGATGTGCACCCTCATATCATGTGGTGCGAGGGGA
TATTGCCACGGCCACCGAAGGAGTGATTATAAATGCTGCTAACAGCAAAGGACAACCTGGCGGAGGGGTG
TGCGGAGCGCTGTATAAGAAATTCCCGGAAAGCTTCGATTTACAGCCGATCGAAGTAGGAAAAGCGCGAC
TGGTCAAAGGTGCAGCTAAACATATCATTCATGCCGTAGGACCAAACTTCAACAAAGTTTCGGAGGTTGA
AGGTGACAAACAGTTGGCAGAGGCTTATGAGTCCATCGCTAAGATTGTCAACGATAACAATTACAAGTCA
GTAGCGATTCCACTGTTGTCCACCGGCATCTTTTCCGGGAACAAAGATCGACTAACCCAATCATTGAACC
ATTTGCTGACAGCTTTAGACACCACTGATGCAGATGTAGCCATATACTGCAGGGACAAGAAATGGGAAAT
GACTCTCAAGGAAGCAGTGGCTAGGAGAGAAGCAGTGGAGGAGATATGCATATCCGACGACTCTTCAGTG
ACAGAACCTGATGCAGAGCTGGTGAGGGTGCATCCGAAGAGTTCTTTGGCTGGAAGGAAGGGCTACAGCA
CAAGCGATGGCAAAACTTTCTCATATTTGGAAGGGACCAAGTTTCACCAGGCGGCCAAGGATATAGCAGA
AATTAATGCCATGTGGCCCGTTGCAACGGAGGCCAATGAGCAGGTATGCATGTATATCCTCGGAGAAAGC
ATGAGCAGTATTAGGTCGAAATGCCCCGTCGAAGAGTCGGAAGCCTCCACACCACCTAGCACGCTGCCTT
GCTTGTGCATCCATGCCATGACTCCAGAAAGAGTACAGCGCCTAAAAGCCTCACGTCCAGAACAAATTAC
TGTGTGCTCATCCTTTCCATTGCCGAAGTATAGAATCACTGGTGTGCAGAAGATCCAATGCTCCCAGCCT
ATATTGTTCTCACCGAAAGTGCCTGCGTATATTCATCCAAGGAAGTATCTCGTGGAAACACCACCGGTAG
ACGAGACTCCGGAGCCATCGGCAGAGAACCAATCCACAGAGGGGACACCTGAACAACCACCACTTATAAC
CGAGGATGAGACCAGGACTAGAACGCCTGAGCCGATCATCATCGAAGAGGAAGAAGAGGATAGCATAAGT
TTGCTGTCAGATGGCCCGACCCACCAGGTGCTGCAAGTCGAGGCAGACATTCACGGGCCGCCCTCTGTAT
CTAGCTCATCCTGGTCCATTCCTCATGCATCCGACTTTGATGTGGACAGTTTATCCATACTTGACACCCT
GGAGGGAGCTAGCGTGACCAGCGGGGCAACGTCAGCCGAGACTAACTCTTACTTCGCAAAGAGTATGGAG
TTTCTGGCGCGACCGGTGCCTGCGCCTCGAACAGTATTCAGGAACCCTCCACATCCCGCTCCGCGCACAA
GAACACCGTCACTTGCACCCAGCAGGGCCTGCTCGAGAACCAGCCTAGTTTCCACCCCGCCAGGCGTGAA
TAGGGTGATCACTAGAGAGGAGCTCGAGGCGCTTACCCCGTCACGCACTCCTAGCAGGTCGGTCTCGAGA
ACCAGCCTGGTCTCCAACCCGCCAGGCGTAAATAGGGTGATTACAAGAGAGGAGTTTGAGGCGTTCGTAG
CACAACAACAATGACGGTTTGATGCGGGTGCATACATCTTTTCCTCCGACACCGGTCAAGGGCATTTACA
ACAAAAATCAGTAAGGCAAACGGTGCTATCCGAAGTGGTGTTGGAGAGGACCGAATTGGAGATTTCGTAT
GCCCCGCGCCTCGACCAAGAAAAAGAAGAATTACTACGCAAGAAATTACAGTTAAATCCCACACCTGCTA
ACAGAAGCAGATACCAGTCCAGGAAGGTGGAGAACATGAAAGCCATAACAGCTAGACGTATTCTGCAAGG
CCTAGGGCATTATTTGAAGGCAGAAGGAAAAGTGGAGTGCTACCGAACCCTGCATCCTGTTCCTTTGTAT
TCATCTAGTGTGAACCGTGCCTTTTCAAGCCCCAAGGTCGCAGTGGAAGCCTGTAACGCCATGTTGAAAG
AGAACTTTCCGACTGTGGCTTCTTACTGTATTATTCCAGAGTACGATGCCTATTTGGACATGGTTGACGG
AGCTTCATGCTGCTTAGACACTGCCAGTTTTTGCCCTGCAAAGCTGCGCAGCTTTCCAAAGAAACACTCC
TATTTGGAACCCACAATACGATCGGCAGTGCCTTCAGCGATCCAGAACACGCTCCAGAACGTCCTGGCAG
CTGCCACAAAAAGAAATTGCAATGTCACGCAAATGAGAGAATTGCCCGTATTGGATTCGGCGGCCTTTAA
TGTGGAATGCTTCAAGAAATATGCGTGTAATAATGAATATTGGGAAACGTTTAAAGAAAACCCCATCAGG
CTTACTGAAGAAAACGTGGTAAATTACATTACCAAATTAAAAGGACCAAAAGCTGCTGCTCTTTTTGCGA
AGACACATAATTTGAATATGTTGCAGGACATACCAATGGACAGGTTTGTAATGGACTTAAAGAGAGACGT
GAAAGTGACTCCAGGAACAAAACATACTGAAGAACGGCCCAAGGTACAGGTGATCCAGGCTGCCGATCCG
CTAGCAACAGCGTATCTGTGCGGAATCCACCGAGAGCTGGTTAGGAGATTAAATGCGGTCCTGCTTCCGA
ACATTCATACACTGTTTGATATGTCGGCTGAAGACTTTGACGCTATTATAGCCGAGCACTTCCAGCCTGG
GGATTGTGTTCTGGAAACTGACATCGCGTCGTTTGATAAAAGTGAGGACGACGCCATGGCTCTGACCGCG
TTAATGATTCTGGAAGACTTAGGTGTGGACGCAGAGCTGTTGACGCTGATTGAGGCGGCTTTCGGCGAAA
TTTCATCAATACATTTGCCCACTAAAACTAAATTTAAATTCGGAGCCATGATGAAATCTGGAATGTTCCT
CACACTGTTTGTGAACACAGTCATTAACATTGTAATCGCAAGCAGAGTGTTGAGAGAACGGCTAACCGGA
TCACCATGTGCAGCATTCATTGGAGATGACAATATCGTGAAAGGAGTCAAATCGGACAAATTAATGGCAG
ACAGGTGCGCCACCTGGTTGAATATGGAAGTCAAGATTATAGATGCTGTGGTGGGCGAGAAAGCGCCTTA
TTTCTGTGGAGGGTTTATTTTGTGTGACTCCGTGACCGGCACAGCGTGCCGTGTGGCAGACCCCCTAAAA
AGGCTGTTTAAGCTTGGCAAACCTCTGGCAGCAGACGATGAACATGATGATGACAGGAGAAGGGCATTGC
ATGAAGAGTCAACACGCTGGAACCGAGTGGGTATTCTTTCAGAGCTGTGCAAGGCAGTAGAATCAAGGTA
TGAAACCGTAGGAACTTCCATCATAGTTATGGCCATGACTACTCTAGCTAGCAGTGTTAAATCATTCAGC
TACCTGAGAGGGGCCCCTATAACTCTCTACGGCTAACCTGAATGGACTACGACATAGTCTAGTCCGCCAA
GTCTAGCATATGGGCGCGCCCTCAGCATCGATTCAATTCGCCACCATGGTGAGCAAGGGCGAGGAGCTGT
TCACCGGGGTGGTGCCCATCCTGGTCGAGCTGGACGGCGACGTAAACGGCCACAAGTTCAGCGTGTCCGG
CGAGGGCGAGGGCGATGCCACCTACGGCAAGCTGACCCTGAAGTTCATCTGCACCACCGGCAAGCTGCCC
GTGCCCTGGCCCACCCTCGTGACCACCCTGACCTGGGGCGTGCAGTGCTTCAGCCGCTACCCCGACCACA
TGAAGCAGCACGACTTCTTCAAGTCCGCCATGCCCGAAGGCTACGTCCAGGAGCGCACCATCTTCTTCAA
GGACGACGGCAACTACAAGACCCGCGCCGAGGTGAAGTTCGAGGGCGACACCCTGGTGAACCGCATCGAG
CTGAAGGGCATCGACTTCAAGGAGGACGGCAACATCCTGGGGCACAAGCTGGAGTACAACTACATCAGCC
ACAACGTCTATATCACCGCCGACAAGCAGAAGAACGGCATCAAGGCCAACTTCAAGATCCGCCACAACAT
CGAGGACGGCAGCGTGCAGCTCGCCGACCACTACCAGCAGAACACCCCCATCGGCGACGGCCCCGTGCTG
CTGCCCGACAACCACTACCTGAGCACCCAGTCCGCCCTGAGCAAAGACCCCAACGAGAAGCGCGATCACA
TGGTCCTGCTGGAGTTCGTGACCGCCGCCGGGATCACTCTCGGCATGGACGAGCTGTACAAGTCTAGACA
ATGTACTAACTACGCTTTGTTGAAACTCGCTGGCGATGTTGAAAGTAACCCCGGTCCTGGCGCGCCCATG
TACAACATGATGGAGACGGAGCTGAAGCCGCCGGGCCCGCAGCAAACTTCGGGGGGCGGCGGCGGCAACT
CCACCGCGGCGGCGGCCGGCGGCAACCAGAAAAACAGCCCGGACCGCGTCAAGCGGCCCATGAATGCCTT
CATGGTGTGGTCCCGCGGGCAGCGGCGCAAGATGGCCCAGGAGAACCCCAAGATGCACAACTCGGAGATC
AGCAAGCGCCTGGGCGCCGAGTGGAAACTTTTGTCGGAGACGGAGAAGCGGCCGTTCATCGACGAGGCTA
AGCGGCTGCGAGCGCTGCACATGAAGGAGCACCCGGATTATAAATACCGGCCCCGGCGGAAAACCAAGAC
GCTCATGAAGAAGGATAAGTACACGCTGCCCGGCGGGCTGCTGGCCCCCGGCGGCAATAGCATGGCGAGC
GGGGTCGGGGTGGGCGCCGGCCTGGGCGCGGGCGTGAACCAGCGCATGGACAGTTACGCGCACATGAACG
GCTGGAGCAACGGCAGCTACAGCATGATGCAGGACCAGCTGGGCTACCCGCAGCACCCGGGCCTCAATGC
GCACGGCGCAGCGCAGATGCAGCCCATGCACCGCTACGACGTGAGCGCCCTGCAGTACAACTCCATGACC
AGCTCGCAGACCTACATGAACGGCTCGCCCACCTACAGCATGTCCTACTCGCAGCAGGGCACCCCTGGCA
TGGCTCTTGGCTCCATGGGTTCGGTGGTCAAGTCCGAGGCCAGCTCCAGCCCCCCTGTGGTTACCTCTTC
CTCCCACTCCAGGGCGCCCTGCCAGGCCGGGGACCTCCGGGACATGATCAGCATGTATCTCCCCGGCGCC
GAGGTGCCGGAACCCGCCGCCCCCAGCAGACTTCACATGTCCCAGCACTACCAGAGCGGCCCGGTGCCCG
GCACGGCCATTAACGGCACACTGCCCCTCTCACACATGGGCACCGGTGCCACCAACTTCAGCCTGCTGAA
GCAGGCCGGCGACGTGGAGGAGAACCCCGGCCCCATGAACAATTCGCCCTTCACCATGGCTGTCAGTGAC
GCGCTGCTCCCATCTTTCTCCACGTTCGCGTCTGGCCCGGCGGGAAGGGAGAAGACACTGCGTCAAGCAG
GTGCCCCGAATAACCGCTGGCGGGAGGAGCTCTCCCACATGAAGCGACTTCCCCCAGTGCTTCCCGGCCG
CCCCTATGACCTGGCGGCGGCGACCGTGGCCACAGACCTGGAGAGCGGCGGAGCCGGTGCGGCTTGCGGC
GGTAGCAACCTGGCGCCCCTACCTCGGAGAGAGACCGAGGAGTTCAACGATCTCCTGGACCTGGACTTTA
TTCTCTCCAATTCGCTGACCCATCCTCCGGAGTCAGTGGCCGCCACCGTGTCCTCGTCAGCGTCAGCCTC
CTCTTCGTCGTCGCCGTCGAGCAGCGGCCCTGCCAGCGCGCCCTCCACCTGCAGCTTCACCTATCCGATC
CGGGCCGGGAACGACCCGGGCGTGGCGCCGGGCGGCACGGGCGGAGGCCTCCTCTATGGCAGGGAGTCCG
CTCCCCCTCCGACGGCTCCCTTCAACCTGGCGGACATCAACGACGTGAGCCCCTCGGGCGGCTTCGTGGC
CGAGCTCCTGCGGCCAGAATTGGACCCGGTGTACATTCCGCCGCAGCAGCCGCAGCCGCCAGGTGGCGGG
CTGATGGGCAAGTTCGTGCTGAAGGCGTCGCTGAGCGCCCCTGGCAGCGAGTACGGCAGCCCGTCGGTCA
TCAGCGTCAGCAAAGGCAGCCCTGACGGCAGCCACCCGGTGGTGGTGGCGCCCTACAACGGCGGGCCGCC
GCGCACGTGCCCCAAGATCAAGCAGGAGGCGGTCTCTTCGTGCACCCACTTGGGCGCTGGACCCCCTCTC
AGCAATGGCCACCGGCCGGCTGCACACGACTTCCCCCTGGGGCGGCAGCTCCCCAGCAGGACTACCCCGA
CCCTGGGTCTTGAGGAAGTGCTGAGCAGCAGGGACTGTCACCCTGCCCTGCCGCTTCCTCCCGGCTTCCA
TCCCCACCCGGGGCCCAATTACCCATCCTTCCTGCCCGATCAGATGCAGCCGCAAGTCCCGCCGCTCCAT
TACCAAGAGCTCATGCCACCCGGTTCCTGCATGCCAGAGGAGCCCAAGCCAAAGAGGGGAAGACGATCGT
GGCCCCGGAAAAGGACCGCCACCCACACTTGTGATTACGCGGGCTGCGGCAAAACCTACACAAAGAGTTC
CCATCTCAAGGCACACCTGCGAACCCACACAGGTGAGAAACCTTACCACTGTGACTGGGACGGCTGTGGA
TGGAAATTCGCCCGCTCAGATGAACTGACCAGGCACTACCGTAAACACACGGGGCACCGCCCGTTCCAGT
GCCAAAAATGCGACCGAGCATTTTCCAGGTCGGACCACCTCGCCTTACACATGAAGAGACATTTTTAAGC
GGCCATCGATGTCGACAACTAACTTAAGCTAGCAACGGTTTCCCTCTAGCGGGATCAATTCCGCCCCCCC
CCCCTAACGTTACTGGCCGAAGCCGCTTGGAATAAGGCCGGTGTGCGTTTGTCTATATGTTATTTTCCAC
CATATTGCCGTCTTTTGGCAATGTGAGGGCCCGGAAACCTGGCCCTGTCTTCTTGACGAGCATTCCTAGG
GGTCTTTCCCCTCTCGCCAAAGGAATGCAAGGTCTGTTGAATGTCGTGAAGGAAGCAGTTCCTCTGGAAG
CTTCTTGAAGACAAACAACGTCTGTAGCGACCCTTTGCAGGCAGCGGAACCCCCCACCTGGCGACAGGTG
CCTCTGCGGCCAAAAGCCACGTGTATAAGATACACCTGCAAAGGCGGCACAACCCCAGTGCCACGTTGTG
AGTTGGATAGTTGTGGAAAGAGTCAAATGGCTCTCCTCAAGCGTATTCAACAAGGGGCTGAAGGATGCCC
AGAAGGTACCCCATTGTATGGGATCTGATCTGGGGCCTCGGTGCACATGCTTTACATGTGTTTAGTCGAG
GTTAAAAAAACGTCTAGGCCCCCCGAACCACGGGGACGTGGTTTTCCTTTGAAAAACACGATAATACCAT
GACCGAGTACAAGCCCACGGTGCGCCTCGCCACCCGCGACGACGTCCCCAGGGCCGTACGCACCCTCGCC
GCCGCGTTCGCCGACTACCCCGCCACGCGCCACACCGTCGATCCGGACCGCCACATCGAGCGGGTCACCG
AGCTGCAAGAACTCTTCCTCACGCGCGTCGGGCTCGACATCGGCAAGGTGTGGGTCGCGGACGACGGCGC
CGCGGTGGCGGTCTGGACCACGCCGGAGAGCGTCGAAGCGGGGGCGGTGTTCGCCGAGATCGGCCCGCGC
ATGGCCGAGTTGAGCGGTTCCCGGCTGGCCGCGCAGCAACAGATGGAAGGCCTCCTGGCGCCGCACCGGC
CCAAGGAGCCCGCGTGGTTCCTGGCCACCGTCGGCGTCTCGCCCGACCACCAGGGCAAGGGTCTGGGCAG
CGCCGTCGTGCTCCCCGGAGTGGAGGCGGCCGAGCGCGCCGGGGTGCCCGCCTTCCTGGAGACCTCCGCG
CCCCGCAACCTCCCCTTCTACGAGCGGCTCGGCTTCACCGTCACCGCCGACGTCGAGGTGCCCGAAGGAC
CGCGCACCTGGTGCATGACCCGCAAGCCCGGTGCCTGAGAATTGGCAAGCTGCTTACATAGAACTCGCGG
CGATTGGCATGCCGCCTTAAAATTTTTATTTTATTTTTTCTTTTCTTTTCCGAATCGGATTTTGTTTTTA
ATATTTCAAAAAAAAAAAAAAAAAAAAAAAACGCGTCGAGGGGAATTAATTCTTGAAGACGAAAGGGCCA
GGTGGCACTTTTCGGGGAAATGTGCGCGGAACCCCTATTTGTTTATTTTTCTAAATACATTCAAATATGT
ATCCGCTCATGAGACAATAACCCTGATAAATGCTTCAATAATATTGAAAAAGGAAGAGTATGAGTATTCA
ACATTTCCGTGTCGCCCTTATTCCCTTTTTTGCGGCATTTTGCCTTCCTGTTTTTGCTCACCCAGAAACG
CTGGTGAAAGTAAAAGATGCTGAAGATCAGTTGGGTGCACGAGTGGGTTACATCGAACTGGATCTCAACA
GCGGTAAGATCCTTGAGAGTTTTCGCCCCGAAGAACGTTTTCCAATGATGAGCACTTTTAAAGTTCTGCT
ATGTGGCGCGGTATTATCCCGTGTTGACGCCGGGCAAGAGCAACTCGGTCGCCGCATACACTATTCTCAG
AATGACTTGGTTGAGTACTCACCAGTCACAGAAAAGCATCTTACGGATGGCATGACAGTAAGAGAATTAT
GCAGTGCTGCCATAACCATGAGTGATAACACTGCGGCCAACTTACTTCTGACAACGATCGGAGGACCGAA
GGAGCTAACCGCTTTTTTGCACAACATGGGGGATCATGTAACTCGCCTTGATCGTTGGGAACCGGAGCTG
AATGAAGCCATACCAAACGACGAGCGTGACACCACGATGCCTGTAGCAATGGCAACAACGTTGCGCAAAC
TATTAACTGGCGAACTACTTACTCTAGCTTCCCGGCAACAATTAATAGACTGGATGGAGGCGGATAAAGT
TGCAGGACCACTTCTGCGCTCGGCCCTTCCGGCTGGCTGGTTTATTGCTGATAAATCTGGAGCCGGTGAG
CGTGGGTCTCGCGGTATCATTGCAGCACTGGGGCCAGATGGTAAGCCCTCCCGTATCGTAGTTATCTACA
CGACGGGGAGTCAGGCAACTATGGATGAACGAAATAGACAGATCGCTGAGATAGGTGCCTCACTGATTAA
GCATTGGTAACTGTCAGACCAAGTTTACTCATATATACTTTAGATTGATTTAAAACTTCATTTTTAATTT
AAAAGGATCTAGGTGAAGATCCTTTTTGATAATCTCATGACCAAAATCCCTTAACGTGAGTTTTCGTTCC
ACTGAGCGTCAGACCCCGTAGAAAAGATCAAAGGATCTTCTTGAGATCCTTTTTTTCTGCGCGTAATCTG
CTGCTTGCAAACAAAAAAACCACCGCTACCAGCGGTGGTTTGTTTGCCGGATCAAGAGCTACCAACTCTT
TTTCCGAAGGTAACTGGCTTCAGCAGAGCGCAGATACCAAATACTGTCCTTCTAGTGTAGCCGTAGTTAG
GCCACCACTTCAAGAACTCTGTAGCACCGCCTACATACCTCGCTCTGCTAATCCTGTTACCAGTGGCTGC
TGCCAGTGGCGATAAGTCGTGTCTTACCGGGTTGGACTCAAGACGATAGTTACCGGATAAGGCGCAGCGG
TCGGGCTGAACGGGGGGTTCGTGCACACAGCCCAGCTTGGAGCGAACGACCTACACCGAACTGAGATACC
TACAGCGTGAGCTATGAGAAAGCGCCACGCTTCCCGAAGGGAGAAAGGCGGACAGGTATCCGGTAAGCGG
CAGGGTCGGAACAGGAGAGCGCACGAGGGAGCTTCCAGGGGGAAACGCCTGGTATCTTTATAGTCCTGTC
GGGTTTCGCCACCTCTGACTTGAGCGTCGATTTTTGTGATGCTCGTCAGGGGGGCGGAGCCTATGGAAAA
ACGCCAGCAACGCGAGCTCTAATACGACTCACTATAG
